Addgene plasmid #174475: pFX-Lifeact-Sirius
Purpose: Express Sirius with actin-targeting sequence in mammalian cells
Depositing lab: Yusuke Ohba. Depositing organization: Hokkaido University. Publication: Folding Latency of Fluorescent Proteins Affects the Mitochondrial Localization of Fusion Proteins. Kashiwagi S, Fujioka Y, Satoh AO, Yoshida A, Fujioka M, Nepal P, Tsuzuki A, Aoki O, Paudel S, Sasajima H, Ohba Y. Cell Struct Funct. 2019 Dec 26;44(2):183-194. doi: 10.1247/csf.19028. Epub 2019 Nov 15. PubMed 31735740.
Backbone
  Vector backbone: pFX
  Backbone size w/o insert (bp): 4000
  Total vector size (bp): 4830
  Vector type: Mammalian Expression
  Selectable markers: Neomycin (select with G418)
Growth in bacteria
  Bacterial resistance: Kanamycin, 50 μg/mL
  Growth temperature: 37°C
  Growth strain: DH5alpha
  Copy number: High Copy
Gene/Insert
  Gene/Insert name: Sirius with actin-targeting sequence
  Insert size (bp): 1000
  Promoter: CMV
  Tag / fusion protein: Lifeact (N-terminal 17 amino acids from S. Cerevisiae Abp140) (N terminal on insert)
  Cloning method: Restriction Enzyme; 5′ cloning site XhoI (not destroyed); 3′ cloning site BglII (not destroyed)
  Sequencing primers: 5′ none; 3′ none
Terms and licenses: Academic/Nonprofit Terms; Industry Terms: Not Available to Industry
How to cite: pFX-Lifeact-Sirius was a gift from Yusuke Ohba (Addgene plasmid # 174475 ; http://n2t.net/addgene:174475 ; RRID:Addgene_174475)
