[The description below was written by a language model from this plasmid's Addgene catalogue record and pLannotate feature annotations shown in this document.]
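Description:
pFX-Lifeact-Sirius is a mammalian expression plasmid built on the pFX backbone that produces the ultraviolet-excitable fluorescent protein Sirius fused to an actin-targeting peptide. The catalogue lists a total size of about 4.8 kb, and the sequenced record is 4,909 nt. It is propagated in E. coli from a high-copy ColE1/pUC-type origin. A single NeoR/KanR (Tn5 aminoglycoside phosphotransferase) gene serves as a dual-host marker. It sits behind tandem promoters, with the bacterial bla (AmpR) promoter giving kanamycin resistance in bacteria. The SV40 enhancer/early promoter, paired with an HSV TK polyadenylation signal, allows G418 selection of transfected mammalian cells. An f1 phage origin is also present. Short annotated fragments of ble, bGH poly(A) and SV40 large T antigen look like residual backbone sequence rather than functional parts.

The expression cassette uses the human CMV immediate-early enhancer and promoter to drive an open reading frame that begins with Lifeact. Lifeact is the N-terminal 17 amino acids of Saccharomyces cerevisiae Abp140, which the feature table annotates as an ABP140 fragment, and it binds filamentous actin. After a short intervening stretch comes the Sirius coding sequence, an Aequorea victoria-derived, constitutively fluorescent protein with very low acid sensitivity. The transcript is terminated by the SV40 poly(A) signal. The insert was cloned between XhoI and BglII sites, both of which are retained.

The stated purpose is to express actin-targeted Sirius in mammalian cells, so that F-actin structures are labelled with Sirius fluorescence. The associated publication examines how the folding behaviour of fluorescent proteins affects the subcellular localization of fusion proteins. The record does not state what specific role this construct played in that study.
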