Features (pLannotate 1.2.2; 14 found; start..end, strand, type, name):
     61..364     +  enhancer       CMV enhancer: human cytomegalovirus immediate early enhancer
    365..568     +  promoter       CMV promoter: human cytomegalovirus (CMV) immediate early promoter
    630..701     +  CDS            ABP140 (fragment): AB140_YEAST - Also known as TRM140. Experimental evidence at protein level: Swiss-Prot protein existence level 1. S-adenosyl-L-methionine-dependent methyltransferase that mediates N(3)-methylcytidine modification of residue 32 of the tRNA anticodon loop of tRNA(Thr) and tRNA(Ser). Binds F-actin and shows weak F-actin cross-linking activity. From Saccharomyces cerevisiae (strain ATCC 204508 / S288c) (Baker's yeast).
    738..1454    +  CDS            Sirius: Sirius is a basic (constitutively fluorescent) uv fluorescent protein published in 2009, derived from Aequorea victoria. It has very low acid sensitivity.
   1590..1674    +  CDS            large T antigen (fragment): large T antigen from SV40 (simian virus 40)
   1697..1818    +  polyA_signal   SV40 poly(A) signal: SV40 polyadenylation signal
   1852..2280    -  rep_origin     f1 ori (sequence partly withheld): f1 bacteriophage origin of replication; arrow indicates direction of (+) strand synthesis
   2307..2411    +  promoter       AmpR promoter: bla
   2413..2770    +  promoter       SV40 promoter: SV40 enhancer and early promoter
   2805..3599    +  CDS            NeoR/KanR: aminoglycoside phosphotransferase from Tn5; aph(3')-II (or nptII); confers resistance to neomycin, kanamycin, and G418 (Geneticin®)
   3620..3772    +  CDS            ble (fragment): BLE_KLEPN - Experimental evidence at protein level: Swiss-Prot protein existence level 1. Binding protein with a strong affinity to the bleomycin family of antibiotics. Binds to CL990; an antimitotic-antibiotic compound. From Klebsiella pneumoniae.
   3831..3878    +  polyA_signal   HSV TK poly(A) signal: herpes simplex virus thymidine kinase polyadenylation signal (Cole and Stacy, 1985)
   3969..3985    -  polyA_signal   bGH poly(A) signal (fragment): bovine growth hormone polyadenylation signal
   4207..4795    +  rep_origin     ori: high-copy-number ColE1/pMB1/pBR322/pUC origin of replication
>Addgene plasmid #174475 | pFX-Lifeact-Sirius | addgene full sequence | sequence record 354829 | Addgene NGS Result
TAGTTATTAATAGTAATCAATTACGGGGTCATTAGTTCATAGCCCATATATGGAGTTCCGCGTTACATAA
CTTACGGTAAATGGCCCGCCTGGCTGACCGCCCAACGACCCCCGCCCATTGACGTCAATAATGACGTATG
TTCCCATAGTAACGCCAATAGGGACTTTCCATTGACGTCAATGGGTGGAGTATTTACGGTAAACTGCCCA
CTTGGCAGTACATCAAGTGTATCATATGCCAAGTACGCCCCCTATTGACGTCAATGACGGTAAATGGCCC
GCCTGGCATTATGCCCAGTACATGACCTTATGGGACTTTCCTACTTGGCAGTACATCTACGTATTAGTCA
TCGCTATTACCATGGTGATGCGGTTTTGGCAGTACATCAATGGGCGTGGATAGCGGTTTGACTCACGGGG
ATTTCCAAGTCTCCACCCCATTGACGTCAATGGGAGTTTGTTTTGGCACCAAAATCAACGGGACTTTCCA
AAATGTCGTAACAACTCCGCCCCATTGACGCAAATGGGCGGTAGGCGTGTACGGTGGGAGGTCTATATAA
GCAGAGCTGGTTTAGTGAACCGTCAGATCCGCTAGCGCTACCGGTTCTAGAAGTACTCTCGAGGCCACCA
TGGGCGTGGCCGACTTGATCAAGAAGTTCGAGTCCATCTCCAAGGAGGAGGGGGATCCACCGGTGGCTAC
CTGCGGCCGCGGAGGATCCGGAGGAGAATTCGGATCCATGGTGAGCAAGGGCGAGGAGCTGTTCACCGGG
GTGGTGCCCATCCTGGTCGAGCTGGACGGCGACGTAAACGGCCACAGGTTCAGCGTGTCCGGCGAGGGCG
AGGGCGATGCCACCTACGGCAAGCTGACCCTGAAGCTCATCTGCACCACCGGCAAGCTGCCCGTGCCCTG
GCCCACCCTCGTGACCACCCTGCAATTCGGCGTGCTGTGCTTCGCCCGCTACCCCGACCACATGAAGCAG
CACGACTTCTTCAAGTCCGCCATGCCCGATGGCTACGTCCAGGAGCGTACCATCTTCTTCAAGGACGACG
GCAACTACAAGACCCGCGCCGAGGTGAAGTTCGAGGGCGACACCCTGGTGAACCGCATCGAGCTGAAGGG
CTTCGACTTCAAGGAGGACGGCAACATCCTGGGGCACAAGCTGGAGTACAACGGGATAAGCTCAAACGTA
TATATCACCGCCGACAAGCAGAAGAACGGCATCAAGGCCCACTTCAAGATCCGCCACAACATCGAGGACG
GCGGCGTGCAGCTCGCCGACCACTACCAGCAGAACACCCCCATCGGCGACGGCCCCGTGCTGCTGCCCGA
CAACCACTACCTGAGCGTCCAGTCCAAGCTGAGCAAAGACCCCAACGAGAAGCGCGATCACATGGTCCTG
CTGGAGTCCGTGACCGCCGCCGGGATCACTCTGAGCATGGACGAGCTGTACAAGGGAGGATCTGGAGGAA
GATCTCTGACTGACTGAGATGCGCGGATGTCGAACGGCAGTTCGGCCGAATAGGCCGACAGCCGGCCGTC
GGCCGACGACACGGCCAGGGCCGGCGGGGATCCACCGGATCTAGATAACTGATCATAATCAGCCATACCA
CATTTGTAGAGGTTTTACTTGCTTTAAAAAACCTCCCACACCTCCCCCTGAACCTGAAACATAAAATGAA
TGCAATTGTTGTTGTTAACTTGTTTATTGCAGCTTATAATGGTTACAAATAAAGCAATAGCATCACAAAT
TTCACAAATAAAGCATTTTTTTCACTGCATTCTAGTTGTGGTTTGTCCAAACTCATCAATGTATCTTAAG
GCGTAAATTGTAAGCGTTAATATTTTGTTAAAATTCGCGTTAAATTTTTGTTAAATCAGCTCATTTTTTA
ACCAATAGGCCGAAATCGGCAAAATCCCTTATAAATCAAAAGAATAGACCGAGATAGGGT
[37 nt withheld, positions 1951-1987]
AAAGAACGTGGACTCCAACGTCAAAGG
[49 nt withheld, positions 2015-2063]
T
[91 nt withheld, positions 2065-2155]
G
[124 nt withheld, positions 2157-2280]
CAGGTGGCACTTTTCGGGGAAATGTGCGCGGAACCCCTATTTGTTTATTTTTCTAAATACATTCAAATAT
GTATCCGCTCATGAGACAATAACCCTGATAAATGCTTCAATAATATTGAAAAAGGAAGAGTCCTGAGGCG
GAAAGAACCAGCTGTGGAATGTGTGTCAGTTAGGGTGTGGAAAGTCCCCAGGCTCCCCAGCAGGCAGAAG
TATGCAAAGCATGCATCTCAATTAGTCAGCAACCAGGTGTGGAAAGTCCCCAGGCTCCCCAGCAGGCAGA
AGTATGCAAAGCATGCATCTCAATTAGTCAGCAACCATAGTCCCGCCCCTAACTCCGCCCATCCCGCCCC
TAACTCCGCCCAGTTCCGCCCATTCTCCGCCCCATGGCTGACTAATTTTTTTTATTTATGCAGAGGCCGA
GGCCGCCTCGGCCTCTGAGCTATTCCAGAAGTAGTGAGGAGGCTTTTTTGGAGGCCTAGGCTTTTGCAAA
GATCGATCAAGAGACAGGATGAGGATCGTTTCGCATGATTGAACAAGATGGATTGCACGCAGGTTCTCCG
GCCGCTTGGGTGGAGAGGCTATTCGGCTATGACTGGGCACAACAGACAATCGGCTGCTCTGATGCCGCCG
TGTTCCGGCTGTCAGCGCAGGGGCGCCCGGTTCTTTTTGTCAAGACCGACCTGTCCGGTGCCCTGAATGA
ACTGCAAGACGAGGCAGCGCGGCTATCGTGGCTGGCCACGACGGGCGTTCCTTGCGCAGCTGTGCTCGAC
GTTGTCACTGAAGCGGGAAGGGACTGGCTGCTATTGGGCGAAGTGCCGGGGCAGGATCTCCTGTCATCTC
ACCTTGCTCCTGCCGAGAAAGTATCCATCATGGCTGATGCAATGCGGCGGCTGCATACGCTTGATCCGGC
TACCTGCCCATTCGACCACCAAGCGAAACATCGCATCGAGCGAGCACGTACTCGGATGGAAGCCGGTCTT
GTCGATCAGGATGATCTGGACGAAGAGCATCAGGGGCTCGCGCCAGCCGAACTGTTCGCCAGGCTCAAGG
CGAGCATGCCCGACGGCGAGGATCTCGTCGTGACCCATGGCGATGCCTGCTTGCCGAATATCATGGTGGA
AAATGGCCGCTTTTCTGGATTCATCGACTGTGGCCGGCTGGGTGTGGCGGACCGCTATCAGGACATAGCG
TTGGCTACCCGTGATATTGCTGAAGAGCTTGGCGGCGAATGGGCTGACCGCTTCCTCGTGCTTTACGGTA
TCGCCGCTCCCGATTCGCAGCGCATCGCCTTCTATCGCCTTCTTGACGAGTTCTTCTGAGCGGGACTCTG
GGGTTCGAAATGACCGACCAAGCGACGCCCAACCTGCCATCACGAGATTTCGATTCCACCGCCGCCTTCT
ATGAAAGGTTGGGCTTCGGAATCGTTTTCCGGGACGCCGGCTGGATGATCCTCCAGCGCGGGGATCTCAT
GCTGGAGTTCTTCGCCCACCCTAGGGGGAGGCTAACTGAAACACGGAAGGAGACAATACCGGAAGGAACC
CGCGCTATGACGGCAATAAAAAGACAGAATAAAACGCACGGTGTTGGGTCGTTTGTTCATAAACGCGGGG
TTCGGTCCCAGGGCTGGCACTCTGTCGATACCCCACCGAGACCCCATTGGGGCCAATACGCCCGCGTTTC
TTCCTTTTCCCCACCCCACCCCCCAAGTTCGGGTGAAGGCCCAGGGCTCGCAGCCAACGTCGGGGCGGCA
GGCCCTGCCATAGCCTCAGGTTACTCATATATACTTTAGATTGATTTAAAACTTCATTTTTAATTTAAAA
GGATCTAGGTGAAGATCCTTTTTGATAATCTCATGACCAAAATCCCTTAACGTGAGTTTTCGTTCCACTG
AGCGTCAGACCCCGTAGAAAAGATCAAAGGATCTTCTTGAGATCCTTTTTTTCTGCGCGTAATCTGCTGC
TTGCAAACAAAAAAACCACCGCTACCAGCGGTGGTTTGTTTGCCGGATCAAGAGCTACCAACTCTTTTTC
CGAAGGTAACTGGCTTCAGCAGAGCGCAGATACCAAATACTGTTCTTCTAGTGTAGCCGTAGTTAGGCCA
CCACTTCAAGAACTCTGTAGCACCGCCTACATACCTCGCTCTGCTAATCCTGTTACCAGTGGCTGCTGCC
AGTGGCGATAAGTCGTGTCTTACCGGGTTGGACTCAAGACGATAGTTACCGGATAAGGCGCAGCGGTCGG
GCTGAACGGGGGGTTCGTGCACACAGCCCAGCTTGGAGCGAACGACCTACACCGAACTGAGATACCTACA
GCGTGAGCTATGAGAAAGCGCCACGCTTCCCGAAGGGAGAAAGGCGGACAGGTATCCGGTAAGCGGCAGG
GTCGGAACAGGAGAGCGCACGAGGGAGCTTCCAGGGGGAAACGCCTGGTATCTTTATAGTCCTGTCGGGT
TTCGCCACCTCTGACTTGAGCGTCGATTTTTGTGATGCTCGTCAGGGGGGCGGAGCCTATGGAAAAACGC
CAGCAACGCGGCCTTTTTACGGTTCCTGGCCTTTTGCTGGCCTTTTGCTCACATGTTCTTTCCTGCGTTA
TCCCCTGATTCTGTGGATAACCGTATTACCGCCATGCAT
